>Addgene plasmid #202224 | pBCC098 | addgene full sequence | sequence record 417451 | Addgene NGS Result
TTAATTAAAGCGGATAACAATTTCACACAGGAGGCCGCCTAGGCCGCGGCCGCGCGAATTTGCCGAATTC
GGATCCGGAGGGAGTGTGGGCGGACAATAAAGTCTTAAACTGAACAAAATAGATCTAAACTATGACAATA
AAGTCTTAAACTAGACAGAATAGTTGTAAACTGAAATCAGTCCAGTTATGCTGTGAAAAAGCATACTGGA
CTTTTGTTATGGCTAAAGCAAACTCTTCATTTTCTGAAGTGCAAATTGCCCGTCGTATTAAAGAGGGGCG
TGGCGCTGCAAGAATTCAAGCTTGGAGGACTCCTGTTGATAGATCCAGTAATGACCTCAGAACTCCATCT
GGATTTGTTCAGAACGCTCGGTTGCCGCCGGGCGTTTTTTATTGGTGAGAATCCAAGCTAGACTGCGATG
AGTGGCAGGGCGGGGCGTAATTTCTTAAGGCAGTTATTGGTGCCCTTAAACGCCTGGGGTAATGACTCTC
TAGCTTGAGGCATCAAATAAAACGAAAGGCTCAGTCGAAAGACTGGGCCTTTCGTTTTATCTGTTGTTTG
TCGGTGAACGCTCTCCTGAGTAGGACAAATCCGCCCGCCGCTGCAAGAATTCAAGCTTGGAGGAAGTTCC
TATACTTTCTAGAGAATAGGAACTTCGGAATAGGAACTTCAATGCCGGTCGATCTAGTAACATAGATGAC
ACCGCGCGCGATAATTTATCCTAGTTTGCGCGCTATATTTTGTTTTCTATCGCGTATTAAATGTATAATT
GCGGGACTCTAATCATAAAAACCCATCTCATAAATAACGTCATGCATTACATGTTAATTATTACATGCTT
AACGTAATTCAACAGAAATTATATGATAATCATCGCAAGACCGGCAACAGGATTCAATCTTAAGAAACTT
TATTGCCAAATGTTTGAACGATCTGCTTGACTCTAGGGGTCATCAGATTTCGGTGACGGGCAGGACCGGA
CGGGGCGGCACCGGCAGGCTGAAGTCCAGCTGCCAGAAACCCACGTCATGCCAGTTCCCGTGCTTGAAGC
CGGCCGCCCGCAGCATGCCGCGGGGGGCATATCCGAGCGCCTCGTGCATGCGCACGCTCGGGTCGTTGGG
CAGCCCGATGACAGCGACCACGCTCTTGAAGCCCTGTGCCTCCAGGGACTTCAGCAGGTGGGTGTAGAGC
GTGGAGCCCAGTCCCGTCCGCTGGTGGCGGGGGGAGACGTACACGGTCGACTCGGCCGTCCAGTCGTAGG
CGTTGCGTGCCTTCCAGGGACCCGCGTAGGCGATGCCGGCGACCTCGCCGTCCACCTCGGCGACGAGCCA
GGGATAGCGCTCCCGCAGACGGACGAGGTCGTCCGTCCACTCCTGCGGTTCCTGCGGCTCGGTACGGAAG
TTGACCGTGCTTGTCTCGATGTAGTGGTTGACGATGGTGCAGACCGCCGGCATGTCCGCCTCGGTGGCAC
GGCGGATGTCGGCCGGGCGTCGTTCTGGGCTCATGGTAGATCCCCTCGATCGAGTTGAGAGTGAATATGA
GACTCTAATTGGATACCGAGGGGAATTTATGGAACGTCAGTGGAGCATTTTTGACAAGAAATATTTGCTA
GCTGATAGTGACCTTAGGCGACTTTTGAACGCGCAATAATGGTTTCTGACGTATGTGCTTAGCTCATTAA
ACTCCAGAAACCCGCGGCTCAGTGGCTCCTTCAACGTTGCGGTTCTGTCAGTTCCAAACGTAAAACGGCT
TGTCCCGCGTCATCGGCGGGGGTCATAACGTGACTCCCTTAATTCTCAGCTTGAAGTTCCTATACTTTCT
AGAGAATAGGAACTTCGGAATAGGTACTTCCGCTACTAGAATTCGAGCGGGGAATTCTTGACAATTAATC
ATCGGCTCGTATAATGTGTGGAATTGTGAGCGGATAACAATTTTCACACAGGAAACAGCTAAATGACCAT
GATTACGCCAAGCTTGCATGCCTGCAGGTCGACTCTAGAGGATCCACGGGTACCGGTCGCCACCATGGCT
CTTTCAAACAAGTTTATCGGAGATGACATGAAAATGACCTACCATATGGATGGCTGTGTCAATGGGCATT
ACTTTACCGTCAAAGGTGAAGGCAGCGGGAAGCCATACGAAGGGACGCAGACCTCGACTTTTAAAGTCAC
CATGGCCAACGGTGGGCCCCTTGCATTCTCCTTTGACATACTATCTACAGTGTTCATGTATGGAAATCGA
TGCTTTACTGCGTATCCTACCAGTATGCCCGACTATTTCAAACAAGCATTTCCTGACGGAATGTCATATG
AAAGGACTTTTACCTATGAAGATGGAGGAGTTGCTACAGCCAGTTGGGAAATAAGCCTTAAAGGCAACTG
CTTTGAGCACAAATCCACGTTTCATGGAGTGAACTTTCCTGCTGATGGACCTGTGATGGCGAAGATGACA
ACTGGTTGGGACCCATCTTTTGAGAAAATGACTGTCTGCGATGGAATATTGAAGGGTGATGTCACCGCGT
TCCTCATGCTGCAAGGAGGTGGCAATTACAGATGCCAATTCCACACTTCTTACAAGACAAAAAAACCGGT
GACGATGCCACCAAACCATGCGGTGGAACATCGCATTGCGAGGACCGACCTTGACAAAGGTGGCAACAGT
GTTCAGCTGACGGAGCACGCTGTTGCACATATAACCTCTGTTGTCCCTTTCGCTTAATTAGCTGAGCTTG
GACTCCTGTTGATAGATCCAGTAATGACCTCAGAACTCCATCTGGATTTGTTCAGAACGCTCGGTTGCCG
CCGGGCGTTTTTTATTGGTGAGAATCTCCCGCTTTACGAATTCCCATGGGGAGCATGCGGAGTTACGTCA
TCCCCACCTTCCGCTGCGTTCTTCATCGATGCCCGCTTAGTGATATGCTTAAAACTCCAAGCACAGCCTT
CTCCCCGGGGCGGCCGCATTAGGCACCCCAGGCTTTACACTTTATGCTTCCGGCTCGTATAATGTGTGGA
TTTTGAGTTAGGATCCGTCGAGATTTTCAGGAGCTAAGGAAGCTAAAATGGAGAAAAAAATCACTGGATA
TACCACCGTTGATATATCCCAATGGCATCGTAAAGAACATTTTGAGGCATTTCAGTCAGTTGCTCAATGT
ACCTATAACCAGACCGTTCAGCTGGATATTACGGCCTTTTTAAAGACCGTAAAGAAAAATAAGCACAAGT
TTTATCCGGCCTTTATTCACATTCTTGCCCGCCTGATGAATGCTCATCCGGAATTCCGTATGGCAATGAA
AGACGGTGAGCTGGTGATATGGGATAGTGTTCACCCTTGTTACACCGTTTTCCATGAGCAAACTGAAACG
TTTTCATCGCTCTGGAGTGAATACCACGACGATTTCCGGCAGTTTCTACACATATATTCGCAAGATGTGG
CGTGTTACGGTGAAAACCTGGCCTATTTCCCTAAAGGGTTTATTGAGAATATGTTTTTCGTCTCAGCCAA
TCCCTGGGTGAGTTTCACCAGTTTTGATTTAAACGTGGCCAATATGGACAACTTCTTCGCCCCCGTTTTC
ACCATGGGCAAATATTATACGCAAGGCGACAAGGTGCTGATGCCGCTGGCGATTCAGGTTCATCATGCCG
TTTGTGATGGCTTCCATGTCGGCAGAATGCTTAATGAATTACAACAGTACTGCGATGAGTGGCAGGGCGG
GGCGTAAACGCGTGGATCCGGCTTACTAAAAGCCAGATAACAGTATGCGTATTTGCGCGCTGATTTTTGC
GGTATAAGAATATATACTGATATGTATACCCGAAGTATGTCAAAAAGAGGTATGCTATGAAGCAGCGTAT
TACAGTGACAGTTGACAGCGACAGCTATCAGTTGCTCAAGGCATATATGATGTCAATATCTCCGGTCTGG
TAAGCACAACCATGCAGAATGAAGCCCGTCGTCTGCGTGCCGAACGCTGGAAAGCGGAAAATCAGGAAGG
GATGGCTGAGGTCGCCCGGTTTATTGAAATGAACGGCTCTTTTGCTGACGAGAACAGGGGCTGGTGAAAT
GCAGTTTAAGGTTTACACCTATAAAAGAGAGAGCCGTTATCGTCTGTTTGTGGATGTACAGAGTGATATT
ATTGACACGCCCGGACGACGGATGGTGATCCCCCTGGCCAGTGCACGTCTGCTGTCAGATAAAGTCTCCC
GTGAACTTTACCCGGTGGTGCATATCGGGGATGAAAGCTGGCGCATGATGACCACCGATATGGCCAGTGT
GCCGGTATCCGTTATCGGGGAAGAAGTGGCTGATCTCAGCCACCGCGAAAATGACATCAAAAACGCCATT
AACCTGATGTTCTGGGGAATATAAATGTCAGGCTCCCTTATACACAGCCCCCGGGGATGCTGGTTGTCAT
TGCCCCTCCTTCCTCTAAGTGATAAGGTTACTTCCTCTAAATGACCAAGCAGGGTATCTAATCCTGTTAA
CGCTCGCTCAGAGAATTCGCATGCGGAGTCGAGGGAGAACCAGATAAGTGAAATCTAGTTCCAAACTATT
TTGTCATTTTTAATTTTCGTATTAGCTTACGACGCTACACCCAGTTCCCATCTATTTTGTCACTCTTCCC
TAAATAATCCTTAAAAACTCCATTTCCACCCCTCCCAGTTCCCAACTATTTTGTCCGCCCACACGCTGAG
CGAATTCCACGCTTGTGGAATTCCTCGAGGGAGTTCACATATACCTGCCGTTCACTATTATTTAGTGAAA
TGAGATATTATGATATTTTCTGAATTGTGATTAAAAAGGCAACTTTATGCCCATGCAACAGAAACTATAA
AAAATACAGAGAATGAAAAGAAACAGATAGATTTTTTAGTTCTTTAGGCCCGTAGTCTGCAAATCCTTTT
ATGATTTTCTATCAAACAAAAGAGGAAAATAGACCAGTTGCAATCCAAACGAGAGTCTAATAGAATGAGG
TCGAAAAGTAAATCGCGCGGGTTTGTTACTGATAAAGCAGGCAAGACCTAAAATGTGTAAAGGGCAAAGT
GTATACTTTGGCGTCACCCCTTACATATTTTAGGTCTTTTTTTATTGTGCGTAACTAACTTGCCATCTTC
AAACAGGAGGGCTGGAAGAAGCAGACCGCTAACACAGTACATAAAAAAGGAGACATGAACGATGAACATC
AAAAAGTTTGCAAAACAAGCAACAGTATTAACCTTTACTACCGCACTGCTGGCAGGAGGCGCAACTCAAG
CGTTTGCGAAAGAAACGAACCAAAAGCCATATAAGGAAACATACGGCATTTCCCATATTACACGCCATGA
TATGCTGCAAATCCCTGAACAGCAAAAAAATGAAAAATATCAAGTTCCTGAATTCGATTCGTCCACAATT
AAAAATATCTCTTCTGCAAAAGGCCTGGACGTTTGGGACAGCTGGCCATTACAAAACGCTGACGGCACTG
TCGCAAACTATCACGGCTACCACATCGTCTTTGCATTAGCCGGAGATCCTAAAAATGCGGATGACACATC
GATTTACATGTTCTATCAAAAAGTCGGCGAAACTTCTATTGACAGCTGGAAAAACGCTGGCCGCGTCTTT
AAAGACAGCGACAAATTCGATGCAAATGATTCTATCCTAAAAGACCAAACACAAGAATGGTCAGGTTCAG
CCACATTTACATCTGACGGAAAAATCCGTTTATTCTACACTGATTTCTCCGGTAAACATTACGGCAAACA
AACACTGACAACTGCACAAGTTAACGTATCAGCATCAGACAGCTCTTTGAACATCAACGGTGTAGAGGAT
TATAAATCAATCTTTGACGGTGACGGAAAAACGTATCAAAATGTACAGCAGTTCATCGATGAAGGCAACT
ACAGCTCAGGCGACAACCATACGCTGAGAGATCCTCACTACGTAGAAGATAAAGGCCACAAATACTTAGT
ATTTGAAGCAAACACTGGAACTGAAGATGGCTACCAAGGCGAAGAATCTTTATTTAACAAAGCATACTAT
GGCAAAAGCACATCATTCTTCCGTCAAGAAAGTCAAAAACTTCTGCAAAGCGATAAAAAACGCACGGCTG
AGTTAGCAAACGGCGCTCTCGGTATGATTGAGCTAAACGATGATTACACACTGAAAAAAGTGATGAAACC
GCTGATTGCATCTAACACAGTAACAGATGAAATTGAACGCGCGAACGTCTTTAAAATGAACGGCAAATGG
TACCTGTTCACTGACTCCCGCGGATCAAAAATGACGATTGACGGCATTACGTCTAACGATATTTACATGC
TTGGTTATGTTTCTAATTCTTTAACTGGCCCATACAAGCCGCTGAACAAAACTGGCCTTGTGTTAAAAAT
GGATCTTGATCCTAACGATGTAACCTTTACTTACTCACACTTCGCTGTACCTCAAGCGAAAGGAAACAAT
GTCGTGATTACAAGCTATATGACAAACAGAGGATTCTACGCAGACAAACAATCAACGTTTGCGCCAAGCT
TCCTGCTGAACATCAAAGGCAAGAAAACATCTGTTGTCAAAGACAGCATCCTTGAACAAGGACAATTAAC
AGTTAACAAATAAATTCGCTGAGCGAGGATGCACATGTGACCGAGGGAAGCTTGCGGCCGCGTCGTGACT
GGGAAAACCCTGGCGACTAGTCTTGGACTCCTGTTGATAGATCCAGTAATGACCTCAGAACTCCATCTGG
ATTTGTTCAGAACGCTCGGTTGCCGCCGGGCGTTTTTTATTGGTGAGAATCCAGGGGTCCCCAATAATTA
CGATTTAAATTTGTGTCTCAAAATCTCTGATGTTACATTGCACAAGATAAAAATATATCATCATGAACAA
TAAAACTGTCTGCTTACATAAACAGTAATACAAGGGGTGTTATGAGCCATATTCAGCGTGAAACGAGCTG
TAGCCGTCCGCGTCTGAACAGCAACATGGATGCGGATCTGTATGGCTATAAATGGGCGCGTGATAACGTG
GGTCAGAGCGGCGCGACCATTTATCGTCTGTATGGCAAACCGGATGCGCCGGAACTGTTTCTGAAACATG
GCAAAGGCAGCGTGGCGAACGATGTGACCGATGAAATGGTGCGTCTGAACTGGCTGACCGAATTTATGCC
GCTGCCGACCATTAAACATTTTATTCGCACCCCGGATGATGCGTGGCTGCTGACCACCGCGATTCCGGGC
AAAACCGCGTTTCAGGTGCTGGAAGAATATCCGGATAGCGGCGAAAACATTGTGGATGCGCTGGCCGTGT
TTCTGCGTCGTCTGCATAGCATTCCGGTGTGCAACTGCCCGTTTAACAGCGATCGTGTGTTTCGTCTGGC
CCAGGCGCAGAGCCGTATGAACAACGGCCTGGTGGATGCGAGCGATTTTGATGATGAACGTAACGGCTGG
CCGGTGGAACAGGTGTGGAAAGAAATGCATAAACTGCTGCCGTTTAGCCCGGATAGCGTGGTGACCCACG
GCGATTTTAGCCTGGATAACCTGATTTTCGATGAAGGCAAACTGATTGGCTGCATTGATGTGGGCCGTGT
GGGCATTGCGGATCGTTATCAGGATCTGGCCATTCTGTGGAACTGCCTGGGCGAATTTAGCCCGAGCCTG
CAAAAACGTCTGTTTCAGAAATATGGCATTGATAATCCGGATATGAACAAACTGCAATTTCATCTGATGC
TGGATGAATTTTTCTAATAATTAATTGGACCGCGGTCCGCGCGTTGTCCTTTTCCGCTGCATAACCCTGC
TTCGGGGTCATTATAGCGATTTTTTCGGTATATCCATCCTTTTTCGCACGATATACAGGATTTTGCCAAA
GGGTTCGTGTAGACTTTCCTTGGTGTATCCAACGGCGTCAGCCGGGCAGGATAGGTGAAGTAGGCCCACC
CGCGAGCGGGTGTTCCTTCTTCACTGTCCCTTATTCGCACCTGGCGGTGCTCAACGGGAATCCTGCTCTG
CGAGGCTGGCCGTAGGCCGGCCGATCTGAAGATCAGCAGTTCAACCTGTTGATAGTACGTACTAAGCTCT
CATGTTTCACGTACTAAGCTCTCATGTTTAACGTACTAAGCTCTCATGTTTAACGAACTAAACCCTCATG
GCTAACGTACTAAGCTCTCATGGCTAACGTACTAAGCTCTCATGTTTCACGTACTAAGCTCTCATGTTTG
AACAATAAAATTAATATAAATCAGCAACTTAAATAGCCTCTAAGGTTTTAAGTTTTATAAGAAAAAAAAG
AATATATAAGGCTTTTAAAGCCTTTAAGGTTTAACGGTTGTGGACAACAAGCCAGGGATGTAACGCACTG
AGAAGCCCTTAGAGCCTCTCAAAGCAATTTTGAGTGACACAGGAACACTTAACGGCTGACATGGGGCGCG
CCCAGCTGTCTAGGGCGGCGGATTTGTCCTACTCAGGAGAGCGTTCACCGACAAACAACAGATAAAACGA
AAGGCCCAGTCTTTCGACTGAGCCTTTCGTTTTATTTGATGCCT
Features (pLannotate 1.2.2; 28 found; start..end, strand, type, name):
     85..284     -  mobile_element Tn7R (fragment): mini-Tn7 element (right end of the Tn7 transposon) Tn7
    308..402     +  terminator     lambda t0 terminator: transcription terminator from phage lambda
    412..441     +  CDS            CmR (fragment): chloramphenicol acetyltransferase confers resistance to chloramphenicol
    504..590     +  terminator     rrnB T1 terminator: Escherichia coli rrnB; transcription terminator T1 from the E. coli rrnB gene
    623..670     -  protein_bind   FRT: FLP-mediated recombination occurs in the 8-bp core sequence TCTAGAAA (Turan and Bode, 2011). FLP recombinase from the Saccharomyces cerevisiae 2μ plasmid
    681..933     -  terminator     NOS terminator: nopaline synthase terminator and poly(A) signal
    956..1504    -  CDS            bar: PAT_STRHY - Experimental evidence at protein level: Swiss-Prot protein existence level 1. Inactivates phosphinothricin (PPT) by transfer of an acetyl group from acetyl CoA. Can also acetylate demethylphosphinothricin but not PTT or glutamate. This enzyme is an effector of phosphinothricin tripeptide (PTT or bialaphos) resistance. From Streptomyces hygroscopicus. Introduced by genetic manipulation and expressed in glufosinate-tolerant maize by Dekalb Genetics.
   1546..1725    -  promoter       NOS promoter: nopaline synthase promoter
   1803..1836    -  protein_bind   FRT (minimal): supports FLP-mediated excision but not integration (Turan and Bode, 2011) FLP recombinase from the Saccharomyces cerevisiae 2μ plasmid
   1878..1906    +  promoter       tac promoter: strong E. coli promoter; hybrid between the trp and lac UV5 promoters
   1914..1930    +  protein_bind   lac operator: The lac repressor binds to the lac operator to inhibit transcription in E. coli. This inhibition can be relieved by adding lactose or isopropyl-β-D-thiogalactopyranoside (IPTG). lac repressor encoded by lacI
   1970..2015    -  misc_feature   MCS (fragment): pUC18/19 multiple cloning site
   2025..2711    +  CDS            amCyan1: amCyan1 is a basic (constitutively fluorescent) cyan fluorescent protein, derived from Anemonia majano.
   2731..2825    +  terminator     lambda t0 terminator: transcription terminator from phage lambda
   2974..3004    +  promoter       lac UV5 promoter: E. coli lac promoter with an "up" mutation
   3028..3057    +  promoter       cat promoter (fragment): promoter of the E. coli cat gene encoding chloramphenicol acetyltransferase
   3058..3717    +  CDS            CmR: chloramphenicol acetyltransferase; cat; confers resistance to chloramphenicol
   3896..4054    +  CDS            ccdA (fragment): CCDA_ECO57 - Also known as H, letA. Experimental evidence at protein level: Swiss-Prot protein existence level 1. Antitoxin component of a type II toxin-antitoxin (TA) system which inhibits the post-segregational killing (PSK) of plasmid-free cells, also referred to as a plasmid addiction system. Binds to and blocks the activity of CcdB; will also remove bound CcdB protein from the CcdB-GyrA complex by forming a CcdA-CcdB complex, a process termed rejuvenation. Functions as a transcriptional corepressor for the ccdAB operon, repression also requires CcdB (By similarity). From Escherichia coli
   4059..4361    +  CDS            ccdB: CCDB_ECOLI - Also known as G, letB, letD. Experimental evidence at protein level: Swiss-Prot protein existence level 1. Toxic component of a type II toxin-antitoxin (TA) system, functioning in plasmid maintainence. Responsible for the post- segregational killing (PSK) of plasmid-free cells, also referred to as a plasmid addiction system. Half-life of over 2 hours. Cell killing by CcdB is accompanied by filamentation, defects in chromosome and plasmid segregation, defects in cell division, formation of anucleate cells, decreased DNA synthesis and plasmid loss. Interferes with the activity of DN
   4518..4683    -  mobile_element Tn7L: mini-Tn7 element (left end of the Tn7 transposon) Tn7
   4726..5171    +  promoter       sacB promoter: sacR; sacB promoter and control region
   5172..6593    +  CDS            SacB: secreted levansucrase that renders bacterial growth sensitive to sucrose; Bacillus subtilis sacB; negative selection marker
   6641..6665    +  CDS            lacZα (fragment): LacZα fragment of β-galactosidase; lacZ fragment
   6676..6770    +  terminator     lambda t0 terminator: transcription terminator from phage lambda
   6902..7714    +  CDS            aphA1: KKA1_ECOLX - Also known as nptI. Protein inferred from homology: Swiss-Prot protein existence level 3. Resistance to kanamycin and structurally-related aminoglycosides, including amikacin. From Escherichia coli.
   7884..7992    +  oriT           oriT: incP origin of transfer
   8003..8391    +  rep_origin     R6K γ ori: γ replication origin from E. coli plasmid R6K; requires the R6K initiator protein pi for replication
   8422..8508    -  terminator     rrnB T1 terminator: Escherichia coli rrnB; transcription terminator T1 from the E. coli rrnB gene
