[The description below was written by a language model from this plasmid's Addgene catalogue record and pLannotate feature annotations shown in this document.]
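Description:
pBCC098 is a low-copy bacterial mini-Tn7 delivery vector built on the pBCC34 backbone. It is described as a Level 2 "empty" acceptor for assembling strain-specific DNA barcode tags that are inserted into bacterial chromosomes by Tn7 transposition. The backbone carries the R6K γ origin, which replicates only when the pi initiator protein is supplied. It therefore has to be propagated in a pir-positive host and behaves as a suicide plasmid in other recipients. An incP oriT allows conjugative transfer. Outside the transposon ends lie an aphA1 kanamycin resistance gene and a sacB cassette with its own promoter, which confers sucrose sensitivity and can be used to counter-select cells retaining the backbone.

The cargo sits between the annotated Tn7R and Tn7L ends. It includes amCyan1 driven by a tac promoter with a lac operator and followed by a lambda t0 terminator, giving tagged strains a cyan fluorescent label. A cassette flanked by FRT sites is also present, a layout that would permit FLP-mediated marker excision. The annotation software labels its contents as a NOS promoter, bar and NOS terminator, whereas the catalogue entry names kanamycin as the selectable marker, and the record does not resolve this discrepancy. The remaining cargo is a chloramphenicol resistance gene plus ccdB dropout cassette, with a ccdA fragment. This explains both the dual chloramphenicol and kanamycin selection and the need for a ccdB-tolerant propagation strain. As an empty backbone, this placeholder is presumably replaced by the barcode module during assembly. The insert is listed only as a series of modular synthetic parts. The associated work used such chromosomal barcodes to track near-isogenic bacterial strains simultaneously within plant microbiota.
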