Addgene plasmid #202224: pBCC098
Purpose: Level 2 empty backbone for strain-specific barcode DNA tag through Tn7 bacterial insertion, Kanamycin selectable marker and AmCyan1 fluorescent marker
Depositing lab: Paul Schulze-Lefert. Depositing organization: Max Planck Institute for Plant Breeding Research. Publication: Chromosomal barcodes for simultaneous tracking of near-isogenic bacterial strains in plant microbiota. Ordon J, Thouin J, Nakano RT, Ma KW, Zhang P, Huettel B, Garrido-Oter R, Schulze-Lefert P. Nat Microbiol. 2024 Apr;9(4):1117-1129. doi: 10.1038/s41564-024-01619-8. Epub 2024 Mar 19. PubMed 38503974.
Backbone
  Vector backbone: pBCC34
  Vector type: Bacterial Expression
  Selectable markers: Kanamycin
Growth in bacteria
  Bacterial resistance: Chloramphenicol and Kanamycin, 25 & 50 μg/mL
  Growth temperature: 37°C
  Growth strain: DB3.1λpir
  Copy number: Low Copy
Gene/Insert
  Gene/Insert name: pBCC25, pBCC32, pBCC56, pBCC27, pBCC26, pBCC28, pICH41822 (G5)
  Species: Synthetic
  Cloning method: Restriction Enzyme; 5′ cloning site unknown (unknown if destroyed)
Terms and licenses: Academic/Nonprofit Terms; Industry Terms: Not Available to Industry
Depositor comments: Please visit https://doi.org/10.1101/2023.04.20.537712 for bioRxiv preprint.
How to cite: pBCC098 was a gift from Paul Schulze-Lefert (Addgene plasmid # 202224 ; http://n2t.net/addgene:202224 ; RRID:Addgene_202224)
